>Addgene plasmid #237272 | p0AmpCD-TXdgpd | addgene full sequence | sequence record 476820 | Addgene NGS Result
AGAGACCGAGCGGTATCAGCTCACTCAAAGGCGGTAATACGGTTATCCACAGAATCAGGGGATAACGCAG
GAAAGAACATGTGAGCAAAAGGCCAGCAAAAGGCCAGGAACCGTAAAAAGGCCGCGTTGCTGGCGTTTTT
CCATAGGCTCCGCCCCCCTGACGAGCATCACAAAAATCGACGCTCAAGTCAGAGGTGGCGAAACCCGACA
GGACTATAAAGATACCAGGCGTTTCCCCCTGGAAGCTCCCTCGTGCGCTCTCCTGTTCCGACCCTGCCGC
TTACCGGATACCTGTCCGCCTTTCTCCCTTCGGGAAGCGTGGCGCTTTCTCATAGCTCACGCTGTAGGTA
TCTCAGTTCGGTGTAGGTCGTTCGCTCCAAGCTGGGCTGTGTGCACGAACCCCCCGTTCAGCCCGACCGC
TGCGCCTTATCCGGTAACTATCGTCTTGAGCCCAACCCGGTAAGACACGACTTATCGCCACTGGCAGCAG
CCACTGGTAACAGGATTAGCAGAGCGAGGTATGTAGGCGGTGCTACAGAGTTCTTGAAGTGGTGGCCTAA
CTACGGCTACACTAGAAGAACAGTATTTGGTATCTGCGCTCTGCTGAAGCCAGTTACCTTCGGAAAAAGA
GTTGGTAGCTCTTGATCCGGCAAACAAACCACCGCTGGTAGCGGTGGTTTTTTTGTTTGCAAGCAGCAGA
TTACGCGCAGAAAAAAAGGATCTCAAGAAGATCCTTTGATCTTTTCTACGGGGTCTGACGCTCAGTGGAA
CGAAAACTCACGTTAAGGGATTTTGGTCATGAGATTATCAAAAAGGATCTTCACCTAGATCCTTTTAAAT
TAAAAATGAAGTTTTAAATCAATCTAAAGTATATATGAGTAAACTTGGTCTGACAGTTACCAATGCTTAA
TCAGTGAGGCACCTATCTCAGCGATCTGTCTATTTCGTTCATCCATAGTTGCCTGGCTCCCCGTCGTGTA
GATAACTACGATACGGGAGGGCTTACCATCTGGCCCCAGTGCTGCAATGATACCGCGAGAGCCACGCTCA
CCGGCTCCAGATTTATCAGCAATAAACCAGCCAGCCGGAAGGGCCGAGCGCAGAAGTGGTCCTGCAACTT
TATCCGCCTCCATCCAGTCTATTAATTGTTGCCGGGAAGCTAGAGTAAGTAGTTCGCCAGTTAATAGTTT
GCGCAACGTTGTTGCCATTGCTACAGGCATCGTGGTGTCACGCTCGTCGTTTGGTATGGCTTCATTCAGC
TCCGGTTCCCAACGATCAAGGCGAGTTACATGATCCCCCATGTTGTGCAAAAAAGCGGTTAGCTCCTTCG
GTCCTCCGATCGTTGTCAGAAGTAAGTTGGCCGCAGTGTTATCACTCATGGTTATGGCAGCACTGCATAA
TTCTCTTACTGTCATGCCATCCGTAAGATGCTTTTCTGTGACTGGTGAGTACTCAACCAAGTCATTCTGA
GAATAGTGTATGCGGCGACCGAGTTGCTCTTGCCCGGCGTCAATACGGGATAATACCGCGCCACATAGCA
GAACTTTAAAAGTGCTCATCATTGGAAAACGTTCTTCGGGGCGAAAACTCTCAAGGATCTTACCGCTGTT
GAGATCCAGTTCGATGTAACCCACTCGTGCACCCAACTGATCTTCAGCATCTTTTACTTTCACCAGCGTT
TCTGGGTGAGCAAAAACAGGAAGGCAAAATGCCGCAAAAAAGGGAATAAGGGCGACACGGAAATGTTGAA
TACTCATACTCTTCCTTTTTCAATATTATTGAAGCATTTATCAGGGTTATTGTCTCATGAGCGGATACAT
ATTTGAATGTATTTAGAAAAATAAACAAATAGGGGTTCCGCGCACATTTCCCCGAAAAGTGCCACCTGAC
GTCTAAGAAACCATTATTATCATGACATTAACCTATAAAAATAGGCGTATCACGAGGCCCTTTCGTCTCG
CGCGTTTCGGTGATGACGGTGAAAACCTCTGACACATGCAGCTCCCGGAGACGGTCACAGCTTGTCTGTA
AGCGGATGCCGGGAGCAGACAAGCCCGTCAGGGCGCGTCAGCGGGTGTTGGCGGGTGTCGGGGCTGGCTT
AACTATGCGGCATCAGAGCAGATTGTACTGGGTCTCATAAAACGGTTCTCTCCAAACCCTCTCCCCTTTT
GCCCTGCCCATTGAATTGATTCCCTAAATAGAATATCCCACTTTCTTTTATGCTCTACCTATGATCAGTT
TATCTGTCTTTTTCTTTGTGCGTGTCGGTTGTGCGACTGTACCCACCTCTTGAGGGACAAGGCAAGAAGT
GAGCAAGATATGAACAAGAACAACAAAGAAAAAGAGACAAAGAAAAAAAAAAGGAAAGAGAAAACAATCC
CCCCCCCCCCCCAAAAAAAAATCTCTATCTTTATCTGATCAAGAGATTATATTGCATCTTTTGAATTTCC
TATCGCCTTCATCCTCGCCAGAGAAAAAAGTTTCAATCACATCTGTTGACCATCACCATCATCTCCGTCA
TCTCTCATGACTCCCTTGCCTGTGAATCGACCAGTCCATCAGCAGCCCTTCCACCTC
Features (pLannotate 1.2.2; 5 found; start..end, strand, type, name):
    138..726     -  rep_origin     ori: high-copy-number ColE1/pMB1/pBR322/pUC origin of replication
    897..1757    -  CDS            AmpR: β-lactamase; bla; confers resistance to ampicillin, carbenicillin, and related antibiotics
   1758..1862    -  promoter       AmpR promoter: bla
   1957..1992    +  CDS            rop (fragment): Rop protein, which maintains plasmids at low copy number; rop
   2094..2130    +  misc_feature   bom (fragment): basis of mobility region from pBR322
