[The description below was written by a language model from this plasmid's Addgene catalogue record and pLannotate feature annotations shown in this document.]
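Description:
p0AmpCD-TXdgpd is a small (about 2.6 kb) synthetic-biology part plasmid built on the p0AmpCD backbone. It stores a single transcriptional terminator from the carotenoid-producing red yeast Xanthophyllomyces dendrorhous. It is maintained in E. coli through a high-copy ColE1/pUC-type origin of replication and selected with ampicillin through the β-lactamase gene (AmpR), which is driven by its native bla promoter. The only other annotated elements are short fragments of rop and the bom region. These are most likely pBR322-derived backbone remnants rather than functional units, which fits the recorded high copy number.

The insert, TXdgpd, was cloned by Golden Gate assembly. This suggests that the plasmid serves as a basic-level part donor, from which the terminator can be released by a type IIS restriction enzyme and combined with promoters and coding sequences into expression cassettes for X. dendrorhous. The record does not state the enzyme or overhangs used. The automated feature table does not annotate the terminator itself. It covers only the bacterial backbone, so the terminator presumably lies in the unannotated remainder of the sequence.

The record is also inconsistent about the terminator's source gene. The insert name points to gpd (a name usually used for glyceraldehyde-3-phosphate dehydrogenase), whereas the purpose field calls it the gdh terminator. The information given does not resolve which is correct. The plasmid carries no yeast selection marker, yeast replication origin or integration sequences in the annotation, so it appears to be a cloning and storage vector, not one for direct transformation of the yeast. It belongs to a genetic toolkit developed to establish X. dendrorhous as an engineerable host.
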