Addgene plasmid #237272: p0AmpCD-TXdgpd
Purpose: Carries the X. dendrorhous gdh terminator
Depositing lab: Eric Young. Depositing organization: Worcester Polytechnic Institute. Publication: Omics-driven onboarding of the carotenoid producing red yeast Xanthophyllomyces dendrorhous CBS 6938. Tobin EE, Collins JH, Marsan CB, Nadeau GT, Mori K, Lipzen A, Mondo S, Grigoriev IV, Young EM. Appl Microbiol Biotechnol. 2024 Dec 28;108(1):547. doi: 10.1007/s00253-024-13379-w. PubMed 39731599.
Backbone
  Vector backbone: p0AmpCD
  Vector type: Synthetic Biology
Growth in bacteria
  Bacterial resistance: Ampicillin, 100 μg/mL
  Growth temperature: 37°C
  Growth strain: DH5alpha
  Copy number: High Copy
Gene/Insert
  Gene/Insert name: TXdgpd
  Species: Xanthophyllomyces dendrorhous
  Cloning method: Golden Gate
Terms and licenses: Academic/Nonprofit Terms; Industry Terms: Not Available to Industry
How to cite: p0AmpCD-TXdgpd was a gift from Eric Young (Addgene plasmid # 237272 ; http://n2t.net/addgene:237272 ; RRID:Addgene_237272)
